>Addgene plasmid #148837 | pT7-MS2-HA-C1-DmBam_AG | depositor full sequence | sequence record 291285 | Full Sequence
TAGTTATTAATAGTAATCAATTACGGGGTCATTAGTTCATAGCCCATATATGGAGTTCCGCGTTACATAA
CTTACGGTAAATGGCCCGCCTGGCTGACCGCCCAACGACCCCCGCCCATTGACGTCAATAATGACGTATG
TTCCCATAGTAACGCCAATAGGGACTTTCCATTGACGTCAATGGGTGGAGTATTTACGGTAAACTGCCCA
CTTGGCAGTACATCAAGTGTATCATATGCCAAGTACGCCCCCTATTGACGTCAATGACGGTAAATGGCCC
GCCTGGCATTATGCCCAGTACATGACCTTATGGGACTTTCCTACTTGGCAGTACATCTACGTATTAGTCA
TCGCTATTACCATGGTGATGCGGTTTTGGCAGTACATCAATGGGCGTGGATAGCGGTTTGACTCACGGGG
ATTTCCAAGTCTCCACCCCATTGACGTCAATGGGAGTTTGTTTTGGCACCAAAATCAACGGGACTTTCCA
AAATGTCGTAACAACTCCGCCCCATTGACGCAAATGGGCGGTAGGCGTGTACGGTGGGAGGTCTATATAA
GCAGAGCTCTCTGGCTAACTAGAGAACCCACTGCTTACTGGCTTATCGAAATTAATACGACTCACTATAG
GGAGACCCAAGCTCTAGCGCTACCGGTCGCCACCATGGCTTCTAACTTTACTCAGTTCGTTCTCGTCGAC
AATGGCGGAACTGGCGACGTGACTGTCGCCCCAAGCAACTTCGCTAACGGGGTCGCTGAATGGATCAGCT
CTAACTCGCGATCACAGGCTTACAAAGTAACCTGTAGCGTTCGTCAGAGCTCTGCGCAGAATCGCAAATA
CACCATCAAAGTCGAGGTGCCTAAAGTGGCAACCCAGACTGTTGGTGGTGAAGAGCTTCCTGTAGCCGGA
TGGAGATCTTACTTAAATATGGAACTAACCATTCCAATTTTCGCCACGAATTCCGACTGCGAGCTTATTG
TTAAGGCAATGCAAGGTCTCCTAAAAGATGGAAACCCGATTCCCTCGGCCATCGCGGCCAACTCCGGCAT
CTACGGAGGTGGAGGTGGATCTGGTGGATCTCCTCCACATATGGCTTACCCATACGATGTTCCAGATTAC
GCTCCTCCATCTCGAGCTCAAGCTTCGAATTCTGCAGTCGACGGTACCGCGGGCCCGGGATCTATGCTTA
ATGCACGTGACGTGTGTCCTGAGGGCAACGACGACCAGCAGTTGGACCACAATTTTAAGCAGATGGAGGA
GCATTTGGCCTTAATGGTGGAAGGCAATGAAAACGAAGATCCGAGGAAAGCCACTTGTGAGTACGAGGAT
ACGAACGAAGATGGTGCAACCTGCACATCGGGCGTTTTATCCGAAATCCAGGAGAACTTCGGTAGACTCC
GGTTGTGTGACGTTACTGCACCACTCCTCGAATTCCACGGTTTGGATTGCTTGCAACAGATTCAAAAGCG
CTCGCGCCATTTTGCATTCGACGGTTCTCCGGCCAAGAAGTCGCGATCCGGAGGCGTGTTGGTCACCGGG
CCAAAGCAGAAGCAACTGCAGAAGGAAAATGTGTGGAACCGGAAGAGTAAAGGCTCTGCGTCCGCGGATA
ATATTGAGAAACTGCCCATAACTATTGAGAAACTGCATATGATTGGTCTGCACGGCGATTGCTTAGAGCA
CAACGCCGTGCTGCGTTTGATGAATCTGTTCAGATCCCTGCATGATCACCTGACCGCCGATTTGGGCTTC
TCGCGCCAAAACTCAATGCCCTCGGACTATCTGTTCGATATGCCGGTGAAGAGCACGATGCCTAAGAGCT
TGAATGTGCGCTACCAACTGCAGGTGCTGTGCACCAAAGTAGAGCGCTTCCTTGTCCAGCAGCGCCGCAC
CTTGGAGTCGAATCGCCACTTCGATTTCGAGAAATACGACGAGTGTGACAAGTTGCTTAAGGGTTTCGCA
TCCTATTTGGACAACTTCAAACTGCTTTTAAAGCCCAAAATGCGCAATCGAAACGGAAACTCGGGGAGCA
ATGCGGACAAGTTCCATACTCAGCGCATGGAGAGATTGCTAATTGGTCTGCGCGATTGGATCAAGGCTGC
GCATCTCAGTGTGCACGTATTTAACTGGGAAATGGATCTGGAGCACCGCTACTCCGGGGCCATGACCGAA
AGCCACAAGTCGTTGAACGAGCGGGCCATCCTTTTGTCCGGTGCCGAGCTAAGGGCGGCCGAAGCGCGTG
GAATCAGTGCGGAGGATCTGTTCATCGCCCAGAGATACAAACTGGGAGGTCCGATCTATTGCGTTCTGGA
GCAGCATGAGTTCCTCTCCGCTCTGATCGCCAATCCAGAGACCTATTTCCCGCCCAGTGTTGTCGCCATT
TGCGGGCCACAGAAGCTTGGCGCAGTGAGCATGGAGCAGCCGTCAGCGTCGGAGGAGGAGTTTGAGGAGA
CCGAGGAAGTGCCATCATCGCCACCTCGTCACACCGGACGTGTACCTCGCTTCAGAAGCTAAGGATCCAC
CGGATCTAGATAACTGATCATAATCAGCCATACCACATTTGTAGAGGTTTTACTTGCTTTAAAAAACCTC
CCACACCTCCCCCTGAACCTGAAACATAAAATGAATGCAATTGTTGTTGTTAACTTGTTTATTGCAGCTT
ATAATGGTTACAAATAAAGCAATAGCATCACAAATTTCACAAATAAAGCATTTTTTTCACTGCATTCTAG
TTGTGGTTTGTCCAAACTCATCAATGTATCTTAACGCGTAAATTGTAAGCGTTAATATTTTGTTAAAATT
CGCGTTAAATTTTTGTTAAATCAGCTCATTTTTTAACCAATAGGCCGAAATCGGCAAAATCCCTTATAAA
TCAAAAGAATAGACCGAGATAGGGT
[37 nt withheld, positions 2896-2932]
AAAGAACGTGGACTCCAACGTCAAAGG
[49 nt withheld, positions 2960-3008]
T
[91 nt withheld, positions 3010-3100]
G
[124 nt withheld, positions 3102-3225]
CAGGTGGCACTTTTCGGGGAAATGTGCGCGGAACCCCTATTTGTTTATTTTTCTAAATACATTCAAATAT
GTATCCGCTCATGAGACAATAACCCTGATAAATGCTTCAATAATATTGAAAAAGGAAGAGTCCTGAGGCG
GAAAGAACCAGCTGTGGAATGTGTGTCAGTTAGGGTGTGGAAAGTCCCCAGGCTCCCCAGCAGGCAGAAG
TATGCAAAGCATGCATCTCAATTAGTCAGCAACCAGGTGTGGAAAGTCCCCAGGCTCCCCAGCAGGCAGA
AGTATGCAAAGCATGCATCTCAATTAGTCAGCAACCATAGTCCCGCCCCTAACTCCGCCCATCCCGCCCC
TAACTCCGCCCAGTTCCGCCCATTCTCCGCCCCATGGCTGACTAATTTTTTTTATTTATGCAGAGGCCGA
GGCCGCCTCGGCCTCTGAGCTATTCCAGAAGTAGTGAGGAGGCTTTTTTGGAGGCCTAGGCTTTTGCAAA
GATCGATCAAGAGACAGGATGAGGATCGTTTCGCATGATTGAACAAGATGGATTGCACGCAGGTTCTCCG
GCCGCTTGGGTGGAGAGGCTATTCGGCTATGACTGGGCACAACAGACAATCGGCTGCTCTGATGCCGCCG
TGTTCCGGCTGTCAGCGCAGGGGCGCCCGGTTCTTTTTGTCAAGACCGACCTGTCCGGTGCCCTGAATGA
ACTGCAAGACGAGGCAGCGCGGCTATCGTGGCTGGCCACGACGGGCGTTCCTTGCGCAGCTGTGCTCGAC
GTTGTCACTGAAGCGGGAAGGGACTGGCTGCTATTGGGCGAAGTGCCGGGGCAGGATCTCCTGTCATCTC
ACCTTGCTCCTGCCGAGAAAGTATCCATCATGGCTGATGCAATGCGGCGGCTGCATACGCTTGATCCGGC
TACCTGCCCATTCGACCACCAAGCGAAACATCGCATCGAGCGAGCACGTACTCGGATGGAAGCCGGTCTT
GTCGATCAGGATGATCTGGACGAAGAGCATCAGGGGCTCGCGCCAGCCGAACTGTTCGCCAGGCTCAAGG
CGAGCATGCCCGACGGCGAGGATCTCGTCGTGACCCATGGCGATGCCTGCTTGCCGAATATCATGGTGGA
AAATGGCCGCTTTTCTGGATTCATCGACTGTGGCCGGCTGGGTGTGGCGGACCGCTATCAGGACATAGCG
TTGGCTACCCGTGATATTGCTGAAGAGCTTGGCGGCGAATGGGCTGACCGCTTCCTCGTGCTTTACGGTA
TCGCCGCTCCCGATTCGCAGCGCATCGCCTTCTATCGCCTTCTTGACGAGTTCTTCTGAGCGGGACTCTG
GGGTTCGAAATGACCGACCAAGCGACGCCCAACCTGCCATCACGAGATTTCGATTCCACCGCCGCCTTCT
ATGAAAGGTTGGGCTTCGGAATCGTTTTCCGGGACGCCGGCTGGATGATCCTCCAGCGCGGGGATCTCAT
GCTGGAGTTCTTCGCCCACCCTAGGGGGAGGCTAACTGAAACACGGAAGGAGACAATACCGGAAGGAACC
CGCGCTATGACGGCAATAAAAAGACAGAATAAAACGCACGGTGTTGGGTCGTTTGTTCATAAACGCGGGG
TTCGGTCCCAGGGCTGGCACTCTGTCGATACCCCACCGAGACCCCATTGGGGCCAATACGCCCGCGTTTC
TTCCTTTTCCCCACCCCACCCCCCAAGTTCGGGTGAAGGCCCAGGGCTCGCAGCCAACGTCGGGGCGGCA
GGCCCTGCCATAGCCTCAGGTTACTCATATATACTTTAGATTGATTTAAAACTTCATTTTTAATTTAAAA
GGATCTAGGTGAAGATCCTTTTTGATAATCTCATGACCAAAATCCCTTAACGTGAGTTTTCGTTCCACTG
AGCGTCAGACCCCGTAGAAAAGATCAAAGGATCTTCTTGAGATCCTTTTTTTCTGCGCGTAATCTGCTGC
TTGCAAACAAAAAAACCACCGCTACCAGCGGTGGTTTGTTTGCCGGATCAAGAGCTACCAACTCTTTTTC
CGAAGGTAACTGGCTTCAGCAGAGCGCAGATACCAAATACTGTCCTTCTAGTGTAGCCGTAGTTAGGCCA
CCACTTCAAGAACTCTGTAGCACCGCCTACATACCTCGCTCTGCTAATCCTGTTACCAGTGGCTGCTGCC
AGTGGCGATAAGTCGTGTCTTACCGGGTTGGACTCAAGACGATAGTTACCGGATAAGGCGCAGCGGTCGG
GCTGAACGGGGGGTTCGTGCACACAGCCCAGCTTGGAGCGAACGACCTACACCGAACTGAGATACCTACA
GCGTGAGCTATGAGAAAGCGCCACGCTTCCCGAAGGGAGAAAGGCGGACAGGTATCCGGTAAGCGGCAGG
GTCGGAACAGGAGAGCGCACGAGGGAGCTTCCAGGGGGAAACGCCTGGTATCTTTATAGTCCTGTCGGGT
TTCGCCACCTCTGACTTGAGCGTCGATTTTTGTGATGCTCGTCAGGGGGGCGGAGCCTATGGAAAAACGC
CAGCAACGCGGCCTTTTTACGGTTCCTGGCCTTTTGCTGGCCTTTTGCTCACATGTTCTTTCCTGCGTTA
TCCCCTGATTCTGTGGATAACCGTATTACCGCCATGCAT
Features (pLannotate 1.2.2; 18 found; start..end, strand, type, name):
     61..364     +  enhancer       CMV enhancer: human cytomegalovirus immediate early enhancer
    365..568     +  promoter       CMV promoter: human cytomegalovirus (CMV) immediate early promoter
    564..597     +  LTR            5' LTR (truncated) (fragment): truncated 5' long terminal repeat (LTR) from HIV-1
    613..631     +  promoter       T7 promoter: promoter for bacteriophage T7 RNA polymerase
    668..1054    +  CDS            MS2: bacteriophage MS2 coat protein binds to a specific stem-loop structure in the viral RNA (Peabody, 1993)
   1097..1123    +  CDS            3xHA (fragment): three tandem HA epitope tags
   1129..1182    +  misc_feature   MCS (fragment): multiple cloning site
   1184..2509    +  CDS            bam: BAM_DROME - Experimental evidence at protein level: Swiss-Prot protein existence level 1. Required to initiate both male and female gametogenesis. May regulate cystoblast cell divisions. From Drosophila melanogaster (Fruit fly).
   2535..2619    +  CDS            large T antigen (fragment): large T antigen from SV40 (simian virus 40)
   2642..2763    +  polyA_signal   SV40 poly(A) signal: SV40 polyadenylation signal
   2797..3225    -  rep_origin     f1 ori (sequence partly withheld): f1 bacteriophage origin of replication; arrow indicates direction of (+) strand synthesis
   3252..3356    +  promoter       AmpR promoter: bla
   3358..3715    +  promoter       SV40 promoter: SV40 enhancer and early promoter
   3750..4544    +  CDS            NeoR/KanR: aminoglycoside phosphotransferase from Tn5; aph(3')-II (or nptII); confers resistance to neomycin, kanamycin, and G418 (Geneticin®)
   4565..4717    +  CDS            ble (fragment): BLE_KLEPN - Experimental evidence at protein level: Swiss-Prot protein existence level 1. Binding protein with a strong affinity to the bleomycin family of antibiotics. Binds to CL990; an antimitotic-antibiotic compound. From Klebsiella pneumoniae.
   4776..4823    +  polyA_signal   HSV TK poly(A) signal: herpes simplex virus thymidine kinase polyadenylation signal (Cole and Stacy, 1985)
   4914..4930    -  polyA_signal   bGH poly(A) signal (fragment): bovine growth hormone polyadenylation signal
   5152..5740    +  rep_origin     ori: high-copy-number ColE1/pMB1/pBR322/pUC origin of replication
