[The description below was written by a language model from this plasmid's Addgene catalogue record and pLannotate feature annotations shown in this document.]
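Description:
pT7-MS2-HA-C1-DmBam_AG is a 5,854-nt mammalian expression plasmid encoding Drosophila melanogaster Bag-of-marbles (Bam) fused at its N-terminus to the bacteriophage MS2 coat protein and an HA epitope tag. The catalogue lists the backbone as unknown. The annotated features include a high-copy ColE1/pUC-type origin for propagation in E. coli, an f1 origin, and a Tn5 NeoR/KanR cassette. This cassette is driven by tandem bacterial (AmpR) and SV40 early promoters and terminated by the HSV TK poly(A) signal. It provides the recorded kanamycin selection in bacteria and could in principle allow G418 selection in mammalian cells. Short hits to an HIV-1 LTR, SV40 large T antigen, ble and the bGH poly(A) signal are only fragments and are probably residual vector sequence or annotation artefacts rather than functional elements.

The expression unit begins with the CMV immediate-early enhancer and promoter. A T7 promoter follows, which could also permit in vitro transcription with T7 RNA polymerase. Downstream lie the MS2 coat protein coding sequence, an HA tag (annotated as a fragment of a 3xHA element), remnants of a multiple cloning site, the bam open reading frame and an SV40 poly(A) signal. The insert carries one non-silent change, A239 to S, which the depositor describes as a natural variant.

The MS2 coat protein binds a specific RNA stem-loop, so such a fusion can be tethered to a reporter transcript carrying MS2 binding sites, and the HA tag allows detection or immunoprecipitation. This design fits the associated study, which showed that Bam interacts directly with the CAF40 subunit of the CCR4-NOT complex to repress mRNA targets. The record itself states the purpose only as mammalian expression of DmBam.
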