Addgene plasmid #148837: pT7-MS2-HA-C1-DmBam_AG
Purpose: Mammalian Expression of DmBam
Depositing lab: Elisa Izaurralde. Depositing organization: Max Planck Institute for Developmental Biology. Publication: Drosophila Bag-of-marbles directly interacts with the CAF40 subunit of the CCR4-NOT complex to elicit repression of mRNA targets. Sgromo A, Raisch T, Backhaus C, Keskeny C, Alva V, Weichenrieder O, Izaurralde E. RNA. 2018 Mar;24(3):381-395. doi: 10.1261/rna.064584.117. Epub 2017 Dec 18. PubMed 29255063.
Backbone
  Vector backbone: Unknown
  Vector type: Mammalian Expression
Growth in bacteria
  Bacterial resistance: Kanamycin, 50 μg/mL
  Growth temperature: 37°C
  Growth strain: DH5alpha
  Copy number: High Copy
Gene/Insert
  Gene/Insert name: DmBam
  Species: D. melanogaster (fly)
  Mutation: one non silent mutation A239 to S, described as natural variant at UniProt.: P22745 (NCBI NM:057452.3).
  Entrez Gene: bam (a.k.a. Dmel_CG10422, BAM, Bam, Bam-C, BamC, BamF, CG10422, Dmel\CG10422, alpha, fs(3)neo61, ham)
  Cloning method: Unknown
Terms and licenses: Academic/Nonprofit Terms; Industry Terms: Not Available to Industry
Depositor comments: Plasmids from this collection were made available to the research community and donated after the lab closed. Please note that the sequence provided by the depositing laboratory may be theoretical/predicted or based on Sanger sequencing results. There may be discrepancies between sequencing results obtained by Addgene and the depositor sequence. If an Addgene verified sequence is not available, please contact before placing your order to request that our lab fully sequence the plasmid.
How to cite: pT7-MS2-HA-C1-DmBam_AG was a gift from Elisa Izaurralde (Addgene plasmid # 148837 ; http://n2t.net/addgene:148837 ; RRID:Addgene_148837)
